Addgene plasmid #124398: FLAG-FullLength-TET1-CXXC(24)
Purpose: Full-length TET1 missing zinc finger domain (585-624) used to PiggyBAC rescue the function of TET1/2 DKO cells
Depositing lab: Shaun Cowley. Depositing organization: University of Leicester. Publication: Sin3A recruits Tet1 to the PAH1 domain via a highly conserved Sin3-Interaction Domain. Chandru A, Bate N, Vuister GW, Cowley SM. Sci Rep. 2018 Oct 2;8(1):14689. doi: 10.1038/s41598-018-32942-w. PubMed 30279502.
Backbone
  Vector backbone: pLeicester 38
  Backbone manufacturer: University of Leicester
  Vector type: Mammalian Expression
  Selectable markers: Neomycin (select with G418)
Growth in bacteria
  Bacterial resistance: Ampicillin, 100 μg/mL
  Growth temperature: 37°C
  Growth strain: DH5alpha
  Copy number: Unknown
Gene/Insert
  Gene/Insert name: FLAG-FullLength-TET1 with CXXC zinc finger deletion (585-624)
  Species: H. sapiens (human)
  Insert size (bp): 6400
  Mutation: CXXC zinc finger deletion (aa 585-624)
  Entrez Gene: TET1 (a.k.a. CXXC6, LCX, bA119F7.1)
  Tag / fusion protein: Flag (N terminal on insert)
Terms and licenses: Academic/Nonprofit Terms; Industry Terms: Not Available to Industry
How to cite: FLAG-FullLength-TET1-CXXC(24) was a gift from Shaun Cowley (Addgene plasmid # 124398 ; http://n2t.net/addgene:124398 ; RRID:Addgene_124398)
