[The description below was written by a language model from this plasmid's Addgene catalogue record and pLannotate feature annotations shown in this document.]
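Description:
FLAG-FullLength-TET1-CXXC(24) is a mammalian expression plasmid of about 13.2 kb, built on the pLeicester 38 backbone. It carries full-length human TET1 with an N-terminal FLAG tag and a deletion of the CXXC zinc finger domain (amino acids 585–624). TET1 is the dioxygenase that oxidises 5-methylcytosine to 5-hydroxymethylcytosine and further oxidised forms, a first step in active DNA demethylation. In bacteria the plasmid is maintained through a high-copy ColE1/pUC-type origin and selected with ampicillin through the β-lactamase gene. An f1 origin and remnants of a lac promoter/lacZα cloning region are also present.

Expression is driven by a composite promoter consisting of the EF-1α core promoter followed by a truncated HTLV-1 5' LTR segment, a pairing commonly used to give strong constitutive transcription in mammalian cells. The roughly 6.3 kb TET1 open reading frame is followed by an EMCV IRES and the Tn5 neomycin phosphotransferase gene. TET1 and G418 resistance are therefore translated from a single bicistronic transcript, and drug selection enriches for cells expressing the transgene. A WPRE fragment and an SV40 polyadenylation signal complete the cassette.

According to the record, the construct is used for PiggyBac-mediated rescue of TET1/2 double-knockout cells, which allows the contribution of the CXXC domain to TET1 function to be tested against the wild-type protein. The automated feature table does not annotate PiggyBac terminal repeats or the FLAG tag. It does annotate short matches to the lambda phage portal protein flanking the cassette, which are probably incidental or stuffer sequence. The transposon ends therefore cannot be confirmed from the annotation alone.
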