Features (pLannotate 1.2.2; 19 found; start..end, strand, type, name):
    516..727     +  promoter       EF-1α core promoter: core promoter for human elongation factor EF-1α
    740..1008    +  LTR            5' LTR (truncated): truncated 5' long terminal repeat (LTR) from human T-cell leukemia virus (HTLV) type 1
   1104..7391    +  CDS            TET1: TET1_HUMAN - Also known as CXXC6, KIAA1676, LCX. Experimental evidence at protein level: Swiss-Prot protein existence level 1. Dioxygenase that catalyzes the conversion of the modified genomic base 5-methylcytosine (5mC) into 5-hydroxymethylcytosine (5hmC) and plays a key role in active DNA demethylation. Also mediates subsequent conversion of 5hmC into 5-formylcytosine (5fC), and conversion of 5fC to 5-carboxylcytosine (5caC). Conversion of 5mC into 5hmC, 5fC and 5caC probably constitutes the first step in cytosine demethylation. Methylation at the C5 position of cytosine bases is an epigenet
   7515..7977    +  misc_feature   IRES: internal ribosome entry site (IRES) of the encephalomyocarditis virus (EMCV)
   8003..8797    +  CDS            NeoR/KanR: aminoglycoside phosphotransferase from Tn5; aph(3')-II (or nptII); confers resistance to neomycin, kanamycin, and G418 (Geneticin®)
   8804..8910    +  misc_feature   WPRE (fragment): woodchuck hepatitis virus posttranscriptional regulatory element
   8919..9040    +  polyA_signal   SV40 poly(A) signal: SV40 polyadenylation signal
   9058..9150    +  ncRNA          G-CSF SLDE: Accession: RF00183 - G-CSF factor stem-loop destabilising element (SLDE)
   9847..10314   +  CDS            B (fragment): PORTL_LAMBD - Experimental evidence at protein level: Swiss-Prot protein existence level 1. Forms the portal vertex of the capsid (PubMed:6228056, PubMed:6232391). This portal plays critical roles in head assembly, genome packaging, neck/tail attachment, and genome ejection (Probable). The portal protein multimerizes as a single ring-shaped homododecamer arranged around a central channel (PubMed:6232391). Binds to the terminase subunits to form the packaging machine (PubMed:7799432). From Escherichia phage lambda (Bacteriophage lambda).
  10350..10372   -  protein_bind   lac operator (fragment): The lac repressor binds to the lac operator to inhibit transcription in E. coli. This inhibition can be relieved by adding lactose or isopropyl-β-D-thiogalactopyranoside (IPTG). lac repressor encoded by lacI
  10376..10406   -  promoter       lac promoter: promoter for the E. coli lac operon
  10421..10442   -  protein_bind   CAP binding site: CAP binding activates transcription in the presence of cAMP. E. coli catabolite activator protein
  10455..10547   -  CDS            lacI (fragment): lac repressor; lacI; The lac repressor binds to the lac operator to inhibit transcription in E. coli. This inhibition can be relieved by adding lactose or isopropyl-β-D-thiogalactopyranoside (IPTG).
  10730..11318   -  rep_origin     ori: high-copy-number ColE1/pMB1/pBR322/pUC origin of replication
  11489..12349   -  CDS            AmpR: β-lactamase; bla; confers resistance to ampicillin, carbenicillin, and related antibiotics
  12350..12454   -  promoter       AmpR promoter: bla
  12507..12935   -  rep_origin     f1 ori (sequence partly withheld): f1 bacteriophage origin of replication; arrow indicates direction of (+) strand synthesis
  12940..13095   -  CDS            lacZα (fragment): LacZα fragment of β-galactosidase; lacZ fragment
  13097..13216   +  CDS            B (fragment): PORTL_LAMBD - Experimental evidence at protein level: Swiss-Prot protein existence level 1. Forms the portal vertex of the capsid (PubMed:6228056, PubMed:6232391). This portal plays critical roles in head assembly, genome packaging, neck/tail attachment, and genome ejection (Probable). The portal protein multimerizes as a single ring-shaped homododecamer arranged around a central channel (PubMed:6232391). Binds to the terminase subunits to form the packaging machine (PubMed:7799432). From Escherichia phage lambda (Bacteriophage lambda).
>Addgene plasmid #124398 | FLAG-FullLength-TET1-CXXC(24) | addgene full sequence | sequence record 245258 | Addgene NGS Result
CCCTAGAAAGATAATCATATTGTGACGTACGTTAAAGATAATCATGTGTAAAATTGACGCATGTGTTTTA
TCGGTCTGTATATCGAGGTTTATTTATTAATTTGAATAGATATTAAGTTTTATTATATTTACACTTACAT
ACTAATAATAAATTCAACAAACAATTTATTTATGTTTATTTATTTATTAAAAAAAACAAAAACTCAAAAT
TTCTTCTATAAAGTAACAAAACTTTTATGAGGGACAGCCCCCCCCCAAAGCCCCCAGGGATGTAATTACG
TCCCTCCCCCGCTAGGGGGCAGCAGCGAGCCGCCCGGGGCTCCGCTCCGGTCCGGCGCTCCCCCCGCATC
CCCGAGCCGGCAGCGTGCGGGGACAGCCCGGGCACGGGGAAGGTGGCACGGGATCGCTTTCCTCTGAACG
CTTCTCGCTGCTCTTTGAGCCTGCAGACACCTGGGGGGATACGGGGAAAAGGCCTCCACGGCCAAGGATC
TGCGATCGCTCCGGTGCCCGTCAGTGGGCAGAGCGCACATCGCCCACAGTCCCCGAGAAGTTGGGGGGAG
GGGTCGGCAATTGAACGGGTGCCTAGAGAAGGTGGCGCGGGGTAAACTGGGAAAGTGATGTCGTGTACTG
GCTCCGCCTTTTTCCCGAGGGTGGGGGAGAACCGTATATAAGTGCAGTAGTCGCCGTGAACGTTCTTTTT
CGCAACGGGTTTGCCGCCAGAACACAGCTGAAGCTTCGAGGGGCTCGCATCTCTCCTTCACGCGCCCGCC
GCCCTACCTGAGGCCGCCATCCACGCCGGTTGAGTCGCGTTCTGCCGCCTCCCGCCTGTGGTGCCTCCTG
AACTGCGTCCGCCGTCTAGGTAAGTTTAAAGCTCAGGTCGAGACCGGGCCTTTGTCCGGCGCTCCCTTGG
AGCCTACCTAGACTCAGCCGGCTCTCCACGCTTTGCCTGACCCTGCTTGCTCAACTCTACGTCTTTGTTT
CGTTTTCTGTTCTGCGCCGTTACAGATCCAAGCTGTGACCGGCGCCTACTCTAGAGCTAGCCAACCATGG
ATTACAAGGATCATGACATTGACTACAAAGACGATGACGACAAGGGCGGTTCCATGTCTCGATCCCGCCA
TGCAAGGCCTTCCAGATTAGTCAGGAAGGAAGATGTAAACAAAAAAAAGAAAAACAGCCAACTACGAAAG
ACAACCAAGGGAGCCAACAAAAATGTGGCATCAGTCAAGACTTTAAGCCCTGGAAAATTAAAGCAATTAA
TTCAAGAAAGAGATGTTAAGAAAAAAACAGAACCTAAACCACCCGTGCCAGTCAGAAGCCTTCTGACAAG
AGCTGGAGCAGCACGCATGAATTTGGATAGGACTGAGGTTCTTTTTCAGAACCCAGAGTCCTTAACCTGC
AATGGGTTTACAATGGCGCTACGAAGCACCTCTCTTAGCAGGCGACTCTCCCAACCCCCACTGGTCGTAG
CCAAATCCAAAAAGGTTCCACTTTCTAAGGGTTTAGAAAAGCAACATGATTGTGATTATAAGATACTCCC
TGCTTTGGGAGTAAAGCACTCAGAAAATGATTCGGTTCCAATGCAAGACACCCAAGTCCTTCCTGATATA
GAGACTCTAATTGGTGTACAAAATCCCTCTTTACTTAAAGGTAAGAGCCAAGAGACAACTCAGTTTTGGA
GCCAAAGAGTTGAGGATTCCAAGATCAATATCCCTACCCACAGTGGCCCTGCAGCTGAGATCCTTCCTGG
GCCACTGGAAGGGACACGCTGTGGTGAAGGACTATTCTCTGAAGAGACATTGAATGATACCAGTGGTTCC
CCAAAAATGTTTGCTCAGGACACAGTGTGTGCTCCTTTTCCCCAAAGAGCCACCCCCAAAGTTACCTCTC
AAGGAAACCCCAGCATTCAGTTAGAAGAGTTGGGTTCACGAGTAGAATCTCTTAAGTTATCTGATTCTTA
CCTGGATCCCATTAAAAGTGAACATGATTGCTACCCCACCTCCAGTCTTAATAAGGTTATACCTGACTTG
AACCTTAGAAACTGCTTGGCTCTTGGTGGGTCTACGTCTCCTACCTCTGTAATAAAATTCCTCTTGGCAG
GCTCAAAACAAGCGACCCTTGGTGCTAAACCAGATCATCAAGAGGCCTTCGAAGCTACTGCAAATCAACA
GGAAGTTTCTGATACCACCTCTTTCCTAGGACAGGCCTTTGGTGCTATCCCACATCAATGGGAACTTCCT
GGTGCTGACCCAGTTCATGGTGAGGCCCTGGGTGAGACCCCAGATCTACCAGAGATTCCTGGTGCTATTC
CAGTCCAAGGAGAGGTCTTTGGTACTATTTTAGACCAACAAGAAACTCTTGGTATGAGTGGGAGTGTTGT
CCCAGACTTGCCTGTCTTCCTTCCTGTTCCTCCAAATCCAATTGCTACCTTTAATGCTCCTTCCAAATGG
CCTGAGCCCCAAAGCACTGTCTCATATGGACTTGCAGTCCAGGGTGCTATACAGATTTTGCCTTTGGGCT
CAGGACACACTCCTCAATCATCATCAAACTCAGAGAAAAATTCATTACCTCCAGTAATGGCTATAAGCAA
TGTAGAAAATGAGAAGCAGGTTCATATAAGCTTCCTGCCAGCTAACACTCAGGGGTTCCCATTAGCCCCT
GAGAGAGGACTCTTCCATGCTTCACTGGGTATAGCCCAACTCTCTCAGGCTGGTCCTAGCAAATCAGACA
GAGGGAGCTCCCAGGTCAGTGTAACCAGCACAGTTCATGTTGTCAACACCACAGTGGTGACTATGCCAGT
GCCAATGGTCAGTACCTCCTCTTCTTCCTATACCACTTTGCTACCGACTTTGGAAGAGGAGCTGAAAAAG
AAACCATCTGTTGTTGTGCCTCTGGAGGTTATAAAGGAAAACAAGAGGCCCCAGAGGGAAAAGAAGCCCA
AAGTTTTAAAGGCAGATTTTGACAACAAACCAGTAAATGGCCCCAAGTCAGAATCCATGGACTACAGTAG
ATGTGGTCATGGGGAAGAACAAAAATTGGAATTGAACCCACATACTGTTGAAAATGTAACTAAAAATGAA
GACAGCATGACAGGCATCGAGGTGGAGAAGTGGACACAAAACAAGAAATCACAGTTAACTGATCACGTGA
AAGGAGATTTTAGTGCCAATGTCCCAGAAGCTGAAAAATCGAAAAACTCTGAAGTTGACAAGAAACGAAC
CAAATCTCCAAAATTGTTTGTACAAACCGTAAGAAATGGCATTAAACATGTACACTGTTTACCAGCTGAA
ACAAATGTTTCATTTAAAAAATTCAATATTGAAGAATTCGGCAAGACATTGGAAAACAATTCTTATAAAT
TCCTAAAAGACACTGCAAACCATAAAAACGCTATGAGCTCTGTTGCTACTGATATGAGTTGTGATCATCT
CAAGGGGAGAAGTAACGTTTTAGTATTCCAGCAGCCTGGCTTTAACTGCAGTTCCATTCCACATTCTTCA
CACTCCATCATAAATCATCATGCTAGTATACACAATGAAGGTGATCAACCAAAAACTCCTGAGAATATAC
CAAGTAAAGAACCAAAAGATGGATCTCCCGTTCAACCAAGTCTCTTATCGTTAATGAAAGATAGGAGATT
AACATTGGAGCAAGTGGTAGCCATAGAGGCCCTGACTCAACTCTCAGAAGCCCCATCAGAGAATTCCTCC
CCATCAAAGTCAGAGAAGGATGAGGAATCAGAGCAGAGAACAGCCAGTTTGCTTAATAGCTGCAAAGCTA
TCCTCTACACTGTAAGAAAAGACCTCCAAGACCCAAACTTACAGGGAGAGCCACCAAAACTTAATCACTG
TCCATCTTTGGAAAAACAAAGTTCATGCAACACGGTGGTTTTCAATGGGCAAACTACTACCCTTTCCAAC
TCACATATCAACTCAGCTACTAACCAAGCATCCACAAAGTCACATGAATATTCAAAAGTCACAAATTCAT
TATCTCTTTTTATACCAAAATCAAATTCATCCAAGATTGACACCAATAAAAGTATTGCTCAAGGGATAAT
TACTCTTGACAATTGTTCCAATGATTTGCATCAGTTGCCACCAAGAAATAATGAAGTGGAGTATTGCAAC
CAGTTACTGGACAGCAGCAAAAAATTGGACTCAGATGATCTATCATGTCAGGATGCAACCCATACCCAAA
TTGAGGAAGATGTTGCAACACAGTTGACACAACTTGCTTCGATAATTAAGATCAATTATATAAAACCAGA
GGACAAAAAAGTTGAAAGTACACCAACAAGCCTTGTCACATGTAATGTACAGCAAAAATACAATCAGGAG
AAGGGCACAATCCAACAGAAACCACCTTCAAGTGTACACAATAATCATGGTTCATCATTAACAAAACAAA
AGAACCCAACCCAGAAAAAGACAAAATCCACCCCATCAAGAGATCGGCGGAAAAAGAAGCCCACAGTTGT
AAGTTATCAAGAAAATGATCGGCAGAAGTGGGAAAAGTTGTCCTATATGTATGGCACAATATGCGACATT
TGGATAGCATCGAAATTTCAAAATTTTGGGCAATTTTGTCCACATGATTTTCCTACTGTATTTGGGAAAA
TTTCTTCCTCGACCAAAATATGGAAACCACTGGCTCAAACGAGGTCCATTATGCAACCCAAAACAGTATT
TCCACCACTCACTCAGATAAAATTACAGAGATATCCTGAATCAGCAGAGGAAAAGGTGAAGGTTGAACCA
TTGGATTCACTCAGCTTATTTCATCTTAAAACGGAATCCAACGGGAAGGCATTCACTGATAAAGCTTATA
ATTCTCAGGTACAGTTAACGGTGAATGCCAATCAGAAAGCCCATCCTTTGACCCAGCCCTCCTCTCCACC
TAACCAGTGTGCTAACGTGATGGCAGGCGATGACCAAATACGGTTTCAGCAGGTTGTTAAGGAGCAACTC
ATGCATCAGAGACTGCCAACATTGCCTGGTATCTCTCATGAAACACCCTTACCGGAGTCAGCACTAACTC
TCAGGAATGTAAATGTAGTGTGTTCAGGTGGAATTACAGTGGTTTCTACCAAAAGTGAAGAGGAAGTCTG
TTCATCCAGTTTTGGAACATCAGAATTTTCCACAGTGGACAGTGCACAGAAAAATTTTAATGATTATGCC
ATGAACTTCTTTACTAACCCTACAAAAAACCTAGTGTCTATAACTAAAGATTCTGAACTGCCCACCTGCA
GCTGTCTTGATCGAGTTATACAAAAAGACAAAGGCCCATATTATACACACCTTGGGGCAGGACCAAGTGT
TGCTGCTGTCAGGGAAATCATGGAGAATAGGTATGGTCAAAAAGGAAACGCAATAAGGATAGAAATAGTA
GTGTACACCGGTAAAGAAGGGAAAAGCTCTCATGGGTGTCCAATTGCTAAGTGGGTTTTAAGAAGAAGCA
GTGATGAAGAAAAAGTTCTTTGTTTGGTCCGGCAGCGTACAGGCCACCACTGTCCAACTGCTGTGATGGT
GGTGCTCATCATGGTGTGGGATGGCATCCCTCTTCCAATGGCCGACCGGCTATACACAGAGCTCACAGAG
AATCTAAAGTCATACAATGGGCACCCTACCGACAGAAGATGCACCCTCAATGAAAATCGTACCTGTACAT
GTCAAGGAATTGATCCAGAGACTTGTGGAGCTTCATTCTCTTTTGGCTGTTCATGGAGTATGTACTTTAA
TGGCTGTAAGTTTGGTAGAAGCCCAAGCCCCAGAAGATTTAGAATTGATCCAAGCTCTCCCTTACATGAA
AAAAACCTTGAAGATAACTTACAGAGTTTGGCTACACGATTAGCTCCAATTTATAAGCAGTATGCTCCAG
TAGCTTACCAAAATCAGGTGGAATATGAAAATGTTGCCCGAGAATGTCGGCTTGGCAGCAAGGAAGGTCG
TCCCTTCTCTGGGGTCACTGCTTGCCTGGACTTCTGTGCTCATCCCCACAGGGACATTCACAACATGAAT
AATGGAAGCACTGTGGTTTGTACCTTAACTCGAGAAGATAACCGCTCTTTGGGTGTTATTCCTCAAGATG
AGCAGCTCCATGTGCTACCTCTTTATAAGCTTTCAGACACAGATGAGTTTGGCTCCAAGGAAGGAATGGA
AGCCAAGATCAAATCTGGGGCCATCGAGGTCCTGGCACCCCGCCGCAAAAAAAGAACGTGTTTCACTCAG
CCTGTTCCCCGTTCTGGAAAGAAGAGGGCTGCGATGATGACAGAGGTTCTTGCACATAAGATAAGGGCAG
TGGAAAAGAAACCTATTCCCCGAATCAAGCGGAAGAATAACTCAACAACAACAAACAACAGTAAGCCTTC
GTCACTGCCAACCTTAGGGAGTAACACTGAGACCGTGCAACCTGAAGTAAAAAGTGAAACCGAACCCCAT
TTTATCTTAAAAAGTTCAGACAACACTAAAACTTATTCGCTGATGCCATCCGCTCCTCACCCAGTGAAAG
AGGCATCTCCAGGCTTCTCCTGGTCCCCGAAGACTGCTTCAGCCACACCAGCTCCACTGAAGAATGACGC
AACAGCCTCATGCGGGTTTTCAGAAAGAAGCAGCACTCCCCACTGTACGATGCCTTCGGGAAGACTCAGT
GGTGCCAATGCAGCTGCTGCTGATGGCCCTGGCATTTCACAGCTTGGCGAAGTGGCTCCTCTCCCCACCC
TGTCTGCTCCTGTGATGGAGCCCCTCATTAATTCTGAGCCTTCCACTGGTGTGACTGAGCCGCTAACGCC
TCATCAGCCAAACCACCAGCCCTCCTTCCTCACCTCTCCTCAAGACCTTGCCTCTTCTCCAATGGAAGAA
GATGAGCAGCATTCTGAAGCAGATGAGCCTCCATCAGACGAACCCCTATCTGATGACCCCCTGTCACCTG
CTGAGGAGAAATTGCCCCACATTGATGAGTATTGGTCAGACAGTGAGCACATCTTTTTGGATGCAAATAT
TGGTGGGGTGGCCATCGCACCTGCTCACGGCTCGGTTTTGATTGAGTGTGCCCGGCGAGAGCTGCACGCT
ACCACTCCTGTTGAGCACCCCAACCGTAATCATCCAACCCGCCTCTCCCTTGTCTTTTACCAGCACAAAA
ACCTAAATAAGCCCCAACATGGTTTTGAACTAAACAAGATTAAGTTTGAGGCTAAAGAAGCTAAGAATAA
GAAAATGAAGGCCTCAGAGCAAAAAGACCAGGCAGCTAATGAAGGTCCAGAACAGTCCTCTGAAGTAAAT
GAATTGAACCAAATTCCTTCTCATAAAGCATTAACATTAACCCATGACAATGTTGTCACCGTGTCCCCTT
ATGCTCTCACACACGTTGCGGGGCCCTATAACCATTGGGTCTAAGCGGCCGCGCCCCTCTCCCTCCCCCC
CCCCTAACGTTACTGGCCGAAGCCGCTTGGAATAAGGCCGGTGTGCGTTTGTCTATATGTTATTTTCCAC
CATATTGCCGTCTTTTGGCAATGTGAGGGCCCGGAAACCTGGCCCTGTCTTCTTGACGAGCATTCCTAGG
GGTCTTTCCCCTCTCGCCAAAGGAATGCAAGGTCTGTTGAATGTCGTGAAGGAAGCAGTTCCTCTGGAAG
CTTCTTGAAGACAAACAACGTCTGTAGCGACCCTTTGCAGGCAGCGGAACCCCCCACCTGGCGACAGGTG
CCTCTGCGGCCAAAAGCCACGTGTATAAGATACACCTGCAAAGGCGGCACAACCCCAGTGCCACGTTGTG
AGTTGGATAGTTGTGGAAAGAGTCAAATGGCTCTCCTCAAGCGTATTCAACAAGGGGCTGAAGGATGCCC
AGAAGGTACCCCATTGTATGGGATCTGATCTGGGGCCTCGGTGCACATGCTTTACATGTGTTTAGTCGAG
GTTAAAAAAACGTCTAGGCCCCCCGAACCACGGGGACGTGGTTTTCCTTTGAAAAACACGATGATAATAT
GGCCACAACCATGGCGTCCGGAATGATTGAACAAGATGGATTGCACGCAGGTTCTCCGGCCGCTTGGGTG
GAGAGGCTATTCGGCTATGACTGGGCACAACAGACAATCGGCTGCTCTGATGCCGCCGTGTTCCGGCTGT
CAGCGCAGGGGCGCCCGGTTCTTTTTGTCAAGACCGACCTGTCCGGTGCCCTGAATGAACTGCAGGACGA
GGCAGCGCGGCTATCGTGGCTGGCCGCGACGGGCGTTCCTTGCGCAGCTGTGCTCGACGTTGTCACTGAA
GCGGGAAGGGACTGGCTGCTATTGGGCGAAGTGCCGGGGCAGGATCTCCTGTCATCTCACCTTGCTCCTG
CCGAGAAAGTATCCATCATGGCTGATGCAATGCGGCGGCTGCATACGCTTGATCCGGCTACCTGCCCATT
CGACCACCAAGCGAAACATCGCATCGAGCGAGCACGTACTCGGATGGAAGCCGGTCTTGTCGATCAGGAT
GATCTGGACGAAGAGCATCAGGGGCTCGCGCCAGCCGAACTGTTCGCCAGGCTCAAGGCGCGCATGCCCG
ACGGCGAGGATCTCGTCGTGACCCATGGCGATGCCTGCTTGCCGAATATCATGGTGGAAAATGGCCGCTT
TTCTGGATTCATCGACTGTGGCCGGCTGGGTGTGGCGGACCGCTATCAGGACATAGCGTTGGCTACCCGT
GATATTGCTGAAGAGCTTGGCGGCGAATGGGCTGACCGCTTCCTCGTGCTTTACGGTATCGCCGCTCCCG
ATTCGCAGCGCATCGCCTTCTATCGCCTTCTTGACGAGTTCTTCTGAGTCGACAATCAACCTCTGGATTA
CAAAATTTGTGAAAGATTGACTGGTATTCTTAACTATGTTGCTCCTTTTACGCTATGTGGATACGCTGCT
TTAATGCCTTTGTATCATGCGTTAACTAAACTTGTTTATTGCAGCTTATAATGGTTACAAATAAAGCAAT
AGCATCACAAATTTCACAAATAAAGCATTTTTTTCACTGCATTCTAGTTGTGGTTTGTCCAAACTCATCA
ATGTATCTTATCATGTCTGGAATTGACTCAAATGATGTCAATTAGTCTATCAGAAGCTCATCTGGTCTCC
CTTCCGGGGGACAAGACATCCCTGTTTAATATTTAAACAGCAGTGTTCCCAAACTGGGTTCTTATATCCC
TTGCTCTGGTCAACCAGGTTGCAGGGTTTCCTGTCCTCACAGGAACGAAGTCCCTAAAGAAACAGTGGCA
GCCAGGTTTAGCCCCGGAATTGACTGGATTCCTTTTTTAGGGCCCATTGGTATGGCTTTTTCCCCGTATC
CCCCCAGGTGTCTGCAGGCTCAAAGAGCAGCGAGAAGCGTTCAGAGGAAAGCGATCCCGTGCCACCTTCC
CCGTGCCCGGGCTGTCCCCGCACGCTGCCGGCTCGGGGATGCGGGGGGAGCGCCGGACCGGAGCGGAGCC
CCGGGCGGCTCGCTGCTGCCCCCTAGCGGGGGAGGGACGTAATTACATCCCTGGGGGCTTTGGGGGGGGG
CTGTCCCTGATATCTATAACAAGAAAATATATATATAATAAGTTATCACGTAAGTAGAACATGAAATAAC
AATATAATTATCGTATGAGTTAAATCTTAAAAGTCACGTAAAAGATAATCATGCGTCATTTTGACTCACG
CGGTCGTTATAGTTCAAAATCAGTGACACTTACCGCATTGACAAGCACGCCTCACGGGAGCTCCAAGCGG
CGACTGAGATGTCCTAAATGCACAGCGACGGATTCGCGCTATTTAGAAAGAGAGAGCAATATTTCAAGAA
TGCATGCGTCAATTTTACGCAGACTATCTTTCTAGGGTTAATCTAGCTGCATCAGGATCATATCGTCGGG
TCTTTTTTCCGGCTCAGTCATCGCCCAAGCTGGCGCTATCTGGGCATCGGGGAGGAAGAAGCCCGTGCCT
TTTCCCGCGAGGTTGAAGCGGCATGGAAAGAGTTTGCCGAGGATGACTGCTGCTGCATTGACGTTGAGCG
AAAACGCACGTTTACCATGATGATTCGGGAAGGTGTGGCCATGCACGCCTTTAACGGTGAACTGTTCGTT
CAGGCCACCTGGGATACCAGTTCGTCGCGGCTTTTCCGGACACAGTTCCGGATGGTCAGCCCGAAGCGCA
TCAGCAACCCGAACAATACCGGCGACAGCCGGAACTGCCGTGCCGGTGTGCAGATTAATGACAGCGGTGC
GGCGCTGGGATATTACGTCAGCGAGGACGGGTATCCTGGCTGGATGCCGCAGAAATGGACATGGATACCC
CGTGAGTTACCCGGCGGGCGCGCTTGGCGTAATCATGGTCATAGCTGTTTCCTGTGTGAAATTGTTATCC
GCTCACAATTCCACACAACATACGAGCCGGAAGCATAAAGTGTAAAGCCTGGGGTGCCTAATGAGTGAGC
TAACTCACATTAATTGCGTTGCGCTCACTGCCCGCTTTCCAGTCGGGAAACCTGTCGTGCCAGCTGCATT
AATGAATCGGCCAACGCGCGGGGAGAGGCGGTTTGCGTATTGGGCGCTCTTCCGCTTCCTCGCTCACTGA
CTCGCTGCGCTCGGTCGTTCGGCTGCGGCGAGCGGTATCAGCTCACTCAAAGGCGGTAATACGGTTATCC
ACAGAATCAGGGGATAACGCAGGAAAGAACATGTGAGCAAAAGGCCAGCAAAAGGCCAGGAACCGTAAAA
AGGCCGCGTTGCTGGCGTTTTTCCATAGGCTCCGCCCCCCTGACGAGCATCACAAAAATCGACGCTCAAG
TCAGAGGTGGCGAAACCCGACAGGACTATAAAGATACCAGGCGTTTCCCCCTGGAAGCTCCCTCGTGCGC
TCTCCTGTTCCGACCCTGCCGCTTACCGGATACCTGTCCGCCTTTCTCCCTTCGGGAAGCGTGGCGCTTT
CTCATAGCTCACGCTGTAGGTATCTCAGTTCGGTGTAGGTCGTTCGCTCCAAGCTGGGCTGTGTGCACGA
ACCCCCCGTTCAGCCCGACCGCTGCGCCTTATCCGGTAACTATCGTCTTGAGTCCAACCCGGTAAGACAC
GACTTATCGCCACTGGCAGCAGCCACTGGTAACAGGATTAGCAGAGCGAGGTATGTAGGCGGTGCTACAG
AGTTCTTGAAGTGGTGGCCTAACTACGGCTACACTAGAAGAACAGTATTTGGTATCTGCGCTCTGCTGAA
GCCAGTTACCTTCGGAAAAAGAGTTGGTAGCTCTTGATCCGGCAAACAAACCACCGCTGGTAGCGGTGGT
TTTTTTGTTTGCAAGCAGCAGATTACGCGCAGAAAAAAAGGATCTCAAGAAGATCCTTTGATCTTTTCTA
CGGGGTCTGACGCTCAGTGGAACGAAAACTCACGTTAAGGGATTTTGGTCATGAGATTATCAAAAAGGAT
CTTCACCTAGATCCTTTTAAATTAAAAATGAAGTTTTAAATCAATCTAAAGTATATATGAGTAAACTTGG
TCTGACAGTTACCAATGCTTAATCAGTGAGGCACCTATCTCAGCGATCTGTCTATTTCGTTCATCCATAG
TTGCCTGACTCCCCGTCGTGTAGATAACTACGATACGGGAGGGCTTACCATCTGGCCCCAGTGCTGCAAT
GATACCGCGAGACCCACGCTCACCGGCTCCAGATTTATCAGCAATAAACCAGCCAGCCGGAAGGGCCGAG
CGCAGAAGTGGTCCTGCAACTTTATCCGCCTCCATCCAGTCTATTAATTGTTGCCGGGAAGCTAGAGTAA
GTAGTTCGCCAGTTAATAGTTTGCGCAACGTTGTTGCCATTGCTACAGGCATCGTGGTGTCACGCTCGTC
GTTTGGTATGGCTTCATTCAGCTCCGGTTCCCAACGATCAAGGCGAGTTACATGATCCCCCATGTTGTGC
AAAAAAGCGGTTAGCTCCTTCGGTCCTCCGATCGTTGTCAGAAGTAAGTTGGCCGCAGTGTTATCACTCA
TGGTTATGGCAGCACTGCATAATTCTCTTACTGTCATGCCATCCGTAAGATGCTTTTCTGTGACTGGTGA
GTACTCAACCAAGTCATTCTGAGAATAGTGTATGCGGCGACCGAGTTGCTCTTGCCCGGCGTCAATACGG
GATAATACCGCGCCACATAGCAGAACTTTAAAAGTGCTCATCATTGGAAAACGTTCTTCGGGGCGAAAAC
TCTCAAGGATCTTACCGCTGTTGAGATCCAGTTCGATGTAACCCACTCGTGCACCCAACTGATCTTCAGC
ATCTTTTACTTTCACCAGCGTTTCTGGGTGAGCAAAAACAGGAAGGCAAAATGCCGCAAAAAAGGGAATA
AGGGCGACACGGAAATGTTGAATACTCATACTCTTCCTTTTTCAATATTATTGAAGCATTTATCAGGGTT
ATTGTCTCATGAGCGGATACATATTTGAATGTATTTAGAAAAATAAACAAATAGGGGTTCCGCGCACATT
TCCCCGAAAAGTGCCACCTAAATTGTAAGCGTTAATATTTTGTTAAAATTCGCGTTAAATTTTTGTTAAA
TCAGCTCATTTTTTAACCAATAGGCCGAAATCGGCAAAATCCCTTATAAATCAAAAGAATAGACCGAGAT
AGGGT
[37 nt withheld, positions 12606-12642]
AAAGAACGTGGACTCCAACGTCAAAGG
[49 nt withheld, positions 12670-12718]
T
[91 nt withheld, positions 12720-12810]
G
[124 nt withheld, positions 12812-12935]
CCCATTCGCCATTCAGGCTGCGCAACTGTTGGGAAGGGCGATCGGTGCGGGCCTCTTCGCTATTACGCCA
GCTGGCGAAAGGGGGATGTGCTGCAAGGCGATTAAGTTGGGTAACGCCAGGGTTTTCCCAGTCACGACGT
TGTAAAACGACGGCCAGTGAGCGCGCCTCGTTCATTCACGTTTTTGAACCCGTGGAGGACGGGCAGACTC
GCGGTGCAAATGTGTTTTACAGCGTGATGGAGCAGATGAAGATGCTCGACACGCTGCAGAACACGCAGCT
AGATTAA
